>Addgene plasmid #61715 | p414ADH_Hsp82_noTER | depositor full sequence | sequence record 100673 | open reading frame sequenced
GACGAAAGGGCCTCGTGATACGCCTATTTTTATAGGTTAATGTCATGATAATAATGGTTTCTTAGGACGG
ATCGCTTGCCTGTAACTTACACGCGCCTCGTATCTTTTAATGATGGAATAATTTGGGAATTTACTCTGTG
TTTATTTATTTTTATGTTTTGTATTTGGATTTTAGAAAGTAAATAAAGAAGGTAGAAGAGTTACGGAATG
AAGAAAAAAAAATAAACAAAGGTTTAAAAAATTTCAACAAAAAGCGTACTTTACATATATATTTATTAGA
CAAGAAAAGCAGATTAAATAGATATACATTCGATTAACGATAAGTAAAATGTAAAATCACAGGATTTTCG
TGTGTGGTCTTCTACACAGACAAGATGAAACAATTCGGCATTAATACCTGAGAGCAGGAAGAGCAAGATA
AAAGGTAGTATTTGTTGGCGATCCCCCTAGAGTCTTTTACATCTTCGGAAAACAAAAACTATTTTTTCTT
TAATTTCTTTTTTTACTTTCTATTTTTAATTTATATATTTATATTAAAAAATTTAAATTATAATTATTTT
TATAGCACGTGATGAAAAGGACCCAGGTGGCACTTTTCGGGGAAATGTGCGCGGAACCCCTATTTGTTTA
TTTTTCTAAATACATTCAAATATGTATCCGCTCATGAGACAATAACCCTGATAAATGCTTCAATAATATT
GAAAAAGGAAGAGTATGAGTATTCAACATTTCCGTGTCGCCCTTATTCCCTTTTTTGCGGCATTTTGCCT
TCCTGTTTTTGCTCACCCAGAAACGCTGGTGAAAGTAAAAGATGCTGAAGATCAGTTGGGTGCACGAGTG
GGTTACATCGAACTGGATCTCAACAGCGGTAAGATCCTTGAGAGTTTTCGCCCCGAAGAACGTTTTCCAA
TGATGAGCACTTTTAAAGTTCTGCTATGTGGCGCGGTATTATCCCGTATTGACGCCGGGCAAGAGCAACT
CGGTCGCCGCATACACTATTCTCAGAATGACTTGGTTGAGTACTCACCAGTCACAGAAAAGCATCTTACG
GATGGCATGACAGTAAGAGAATTATGCAGTGCTGCCATAACCATGAGTGATAACACTGCGGCCAACTTAC
TTCTGACAACGATCGGAGGACCGAAGGAGCTAACCGCTTTTTTGCACAACATGGGGGATCATGTAACTCG
CCTTGATCGTTGGGAACCGGAGCTGAATGAAGCCATACCAAACGACGAGCGTGACACCACGATGCCTGTA
GCAATGGCAACAACGTTGCGCAAACTATTAACTGGCGAACTACTTACTCTAGCTTCCCGGCAACAATTAA
TAGACTGGATGGAGGCGGATAAAGTTGCAGGACCACTTCTGCGCTCGGCCCTTCCGGCTGGCTGGTTTAT
TGCTGATAAATCTGGAGCCGGTGAGCGTGGGTCTCGCGGTATCATTGCAGCACTGGGGCCAGATGGTAAG
CCCTCCCGTATCGTAGTTATCTACACGACGGGGAGTCAGGCAACTATGGATGAACGAAATAGACAGATCG
CTGAGATAGGTGCCTCACTGATTAAGCATTGGTAACTGTCAGACCAAGTTTACTCATATATACTTTAGAT
TGATTTAAAACTTCATTTTTAATTTAAAAGGATCTAGGTGAAGATCCTTTTTGATAATCTCATGACCAAA
ATCCCTTAACGTGAGTTTTCGTTCCACTGAGCGTCAGACCCCGTAGAAAAGATCAAAGGATCTTCTTGAG
ATCCTTTTTTTCTGCGCGTAATCTGCTGCTTGCAAACAAAAAAACCACCGCTACCAGCGGTGGTTTGTTT
GCCGGATCAAGAGCTACCAACTCTTTTTCCGAAGGTAACTGGCTTCAGCAGAGCGCAGATACCAAATACT
GTCCTTCTAGTGTAGCCGTAGTTAGGCCACCACTTCAAGAACTCTGTAGCACCGCCTACATACCTCGCTC
TGCTAATCCTGTTACCAGTGGCTGCTGCCAGTGGCGATAAGTCGTGTCTTACCGGGTTGGACTCAAGACG
ATAGTTACCGGATAAGGCGCAGCGGTCGGGCTGAACGGGGGGTTCGTGCACACAGCCCAGCTTGGAGCGA
ACGACCTACACCGAACTGAGATACCTACAGCGTGAGCTATGAGAAAGCGCCACGCTTCCCGAAGGGAGAA
AGGCGGACAGGTATCCGGTAAGCGGCAGGGTCGGAACAGGAGAGCGCACGAGGGAGCTTCCAGGGGGAAA
CGCCTGGTATCTTTATAGTCCTGTCGGGTTTCGCCACCTCTGACTTGAGCGTCGATTTTTGTGATGCTCG
TCAGGGGGGCGGAGCCTATGGAAAAACGCCAGCAACGCGGCCTTTTTACGGTTCCTGGCCTTTTGCTGGC
CTTTTGCTCACATGTTCTTTCCTGCGTTATCCCCTGATTCTGTGGATAACCGTATTACCGCCTTTGAGTG
AGCTGATACCGCTCGCCGCAGCCGAACGACCGAGCGCAGCGAGTCAGTGAGCGAGGAAGCGGAAGAGCGC
CCAATACGCAAACCGCCTCTCCCCGCGCGTTGGCCGATTCATTAATGCAGCTGGCACGACAGGTTTCCCG
ACTGGAAAGCGGGCAGTGAGCGCAACGCAATTAATGTGAGTTACCTCACTCATTAGGCACCCCAGGCTTT
ACACTTTATGCTTCCGGCTCCTATGTTGTGTGGAATTGTGAGCGGATAACAATTTCACACAGGAAACAGC
TATGACCATGATTACGCCAAGCGCGCAATTAACCCTCACTAAAGGGAACAAAAGCTGGAGCTCTAAAACA
AGAAGAGGGTTGACTACATCACGATGAGGGGGATCGAAGAAATGATGGTAAATGAAATAGGAAATCAAGG
AGCATGAAGGCAAAAGACAAATATAAGGGTCGAACGAAAAATAAAGTGAAAAGTGTTGATATGATGTATT
TGGCTTTGCGGCGCCGAAAAAACGAGTTTACGCAATTGCACAATCATGCTGACTCTGTGGCGGACCCGCG
CTCTTGCCGGCCCGGCGATAACGCTGGGCGTGAGGCTGTGCCCGGCGGAGTTTTTTGCGCCTGCATTTTC
CAAGGTTTACCCTGCGCTAAGGGGCGAGATTGGAGAAGCAATAAGAATGCCGGTTGGGGTTGCGATGATG
ACGACCACGACAACTGGTGTCATTATTTAAGTTGCCGAAAGAACCTGAGTGCATTTGCAACATGAGTATA
CTAGAAGAATGAGCCAAGACTTGCGAGACGCGAGTTTGCCGGTGGTGCGAACAATAGAGCGACCATGACC
TTGAAGGTGAGACGCGCATAACCGCTAGAGTACTTTGAAGAGGAAACAGCAATAGGGTTGCTACCAGTAT
AAATAGACAGGTACATACAACACTGGAAATGGTTGTCTGTTTGAGTACGCTTTCAATTCATTTGGGTGTG
CACTTTATTATGTTACAATATGGAAGGGAACTTTACACTTCTCCTATGCACATATATTAATTAAAGTCCA
ATGCTAGTAGAGAAGGGGGGTAACACCCCTCCGCGCTCTTTTCCGATTTTTTTCTAAACCGTGGAATATT
TCGGATATCCTTTTGTTGTTTCCGGGTGTACAATATGGACTTCCTCTTTTCTGGCAACCAAACCCATACA
TCGGGATTCCTATAATACCTTCGTTGGTCTCCCTAACATGTAGGTGGCGGAGGGGAGATATACAATAGAA
CAGATACCAGACAAGACATAATGGGCTAAACAAGACTACACCAATTACACTGCCTCATTGATGGTGGTAC
ATAACGAACTAATACTGTAGCCCTAGACTTGATAGCCATCATCATATCGAAGTTTCACTACCCTTTTTCC
ATTTGCCATCTATTGAAGTAATAATAGGCGCATGCAACTTCTTTTCTTTTTTTTTCTTTTCTCTCTCCCC
CGTTGTTGTCTCACCATATCCGCAATGACAAAAAAATGATGGAAGACACTAAAGGAAAAAATTAACGACA
AAGACAGCACCAACAGATGTCGTTGTTCCAGAGCTGATGAGGGGTATCTCGAAGCACACGAAACTTTTTC
CTTCCTTCATTCACGCACACTACTCTCTAATGAGCAACGGTATACGGCCTTCCTTCCAGTTACTTGAATT
TGAAATAAAAAAAAGTTTGCTGTCTTGCTATCAAGTATAAATAGACCTGCAATTATTAATCTTTTGTTTC
CTCGTCATTGTTCTCGTTCCCTTTCTTCCTTGTTTCTTTTTCTGCACAATATTTCAAGCTATACCAAGCA
TACAATCAACTCCAAGCTGGCCGCTCTAGAACTAGTATGGGTGGTCACCACCATCACCACCACGGTGGTC
ATATGGCTAGTGAAACTTTTGAATTTCAAGCTGAAATTACTCAGTTGATGAGTTTGATCATCAACACCGT
CTATTCTAACAAGGAAATTTTCTTGAGAGAACTGATATCTAATGCCTCGGATGCGTTGGATAAAATTAGA
TACAAATCTTTGTCTGATCCAAAGCAATTGGAAACAGAACCAGATCTCTTTATTAGAATCACTCCAAAGC
CAGAGCAAAAAGTTTTGGAAATCAGAGATTCTGGTATTGGTATGACCAAGGCTGAATTGATTAATAACTT
GGGTACCATTGCCAAGTCTGGTACCAAAGCCTTCATGGAAGCTCTATCTGCTGGTGCCGATGTATCCATG
ATTGGTCAATTCGGTGTTGGTTTTTACTCTTTATTCTTAGTTGCCGACAGAGTTCAGGTTATTTCAAAGA
GCAACGACGACGAACAATACATCTGGGAATCCAACGCTGGTGGTTCTTTCACTGTTACTCTAGACGAAGT
TAATGAAAGAATTGGTAGGGGTACCATCTTGAGGTTATTCTTGAAAGATGACCAATTGGAGTACTTGGAA
GAAAAGAGAATAAAGGAAGTTATCAAGAGACATTCTGAGTTCGTGGCCTACCCAATCCAATTAGTCGTCA
CCAAGGAAGTTGAAAAGGAAGTTCCAATTCCAGAAGAAGAAAAGAAAGACGAGGAAAAGAAGGATGAGGA
AAAGAAGGATGAAGACGACAAGAAACCAAAACTCGAGGAAGTCGATGAAGAAGAGGAAAAGAAGCCAAAG
ACGAAAAAAGTTAAAGAAGAAGTTCAAGAGATAGAAGAACTAAACAAG
[771 nt withheld, positions 5159-5929]
TTGGAAGAAACTGACGAAGAAAAAGCTGAAAGAGAGAAGGAGATCAAAGAATATGAACCATTGACCAAAG
CTTTGAAAGAAATTTTGGGTGACCAAGTGGAGAAAGTTGTTGTTTCTTACAAATTGTTGGATGCCCCAGC
TGCTATCAGAACTGGTCAATTTGGTTGGTCTGCTAACATGGAAAGAATCATGAAGGCTCAAGCCTTGAGA
GACTCTTCCATGTCCTCCTACATGTCTTCCAAGAAGACTTTCGAAATTTCTCCAAAATCTCCAATTATCA
AGGAATTGAAAAAGAGAGTTGACGAAGGTGGTGCTCAAGACAAGACTGTCAAGGACTTGACTAAGTTATT
ATATGAAACTGCTTTGTTGACTTCCGGCTTCAGTTTGGACGAACCAACTTCCTTTGCATCAAGAATTAAC
AGATTGATCTCTTTAGGCCTGAACATTGATGAGGATGAAGAAACAGAGACTGCTCCAGAAGCATCCACCG
CAGCTCCGGTTGAAGAGGTTCCAGCTGACACCGAAATGGAAGAGGTAGATTAATGGATCCTGGTCAATCC
GATGCAGGTACCCAATTCGCCCTATAGTGAGTCGTATTACGCGCGCTCACTGGCCGTCGTTTTACAACGT
CGTGACTGGGAAAACCCTGGCGTTACCCAACTTAATCGCCTTGCAGCACATCCCCCTTTCGCCAGCTGGC
GTAATAGCGAAGAGGCCCGCACCGATCGCCCTTCCCAACAGTTGCGCAGCCTGAATGGCGAATGGCGCG
[124 nt withheld, positions 6699-6822]
C
[91 nt withheld, positions 6824-6914]
A
[49 nt withheld, positions 6916-6964]
CCTTTGACGTTGGAGTCCACGTTCTTT
[37 nt withheld, positions 6992-7028]
ACCCTATCTCGGTCTATTCTTTTGATTTATAAGGGATTTTGCCGATTTCGGCCTATTGGTTAAAAAATGA
GCTGATTTAACAAAAATTTAACGCGAATTTTAACAAAATATTAACGTTTACAATTTCCTGATGCGGTATT
TTCTCCTTACGCATCTGTGCGGTATTTCACACCGCATAGGCAAGTGCACAAACAATACTTAAATAAATAC
TACTCAGTAATAACCTATTTCTTAGCATTTTTGACGAAATTTGCTATTTTGTTAGAGTCTTTTACACCAT
TTGTCTCCACACCTCCGCTTACATCAACACCAATAACGCCATTTAATCTAAGCGCATCACCAACATTTTC
TGGCGTCAGTCCACCAGCTAACATAAAATGTAAGCTTTCGGGGCTCTCTTGCCTTCCAACCCAGTCAGAA
ATCGAGTTCCAATCCAAAAGTTCACCTGTCCCACCTGCTTCTGAATCAAACAAGGGAATAAACGAATGAG
GTTTCTGTGAAGCTGCACTGAGTAGTATGTTGCAGTCTTTTGGAAATACGAGTCTTTTAATAACTGGCAA
ACCGAGGAACTCTTGGTATTCTTGCCACGACTCATCTCCATGCAGTTGGACGATATCAATGCCGTAATCA
TTGACCAGAGCCAAAACATCCTCCTTAGGTTGATTACGAAACACGCCAACCAAGTATTTCGGAGTGCCTG
AACTATTTTTATATGCTTTTACAAGACTTGAAATTTTCCTTGCAATAACCGGGTCAATTGTTCTCTTTCT
ATTGGGCACACATATAATACCCAGCAAGTCAGCATCGGAATCTAGAGCACATTCTGCGGCCTCTGTGCTC
TGCAAGCCGCAAACTTTCACCAATGGACCAGAACTACCTGTGAAATTAATAACAGACATACTCCAAGCTG
CCTTTGTGTGCTTAATCACGTATACTCACGTGCTCAATAGTCACCAATGCCCTCCCTCTTGGCCCTCTCC
TTTTCTTTTTTCGACCGAATTAATTCTTAATCGGCAAAAAAAGAAAAGCTCCGGATCAAGATTGTACGTA
AGGTGACAAGCTATTTTTCAATAAAGAATATCTTCCACTACTGCCATCTGGCGTCATAACTGCAAAGTAC
ACATATATTACGATGCTGTCTATTAAATGCTTCCTATATTATATATATAGTAATGTCGTTTATGGTGCAC
TCTCAGTACAATCTGCTCTGATGCCGCATAGTTAAGCCAGCCCCGACACCCGCCAACACCCGCTGACGCG
CCCTGACGGGCTTGTCTGCTCCCGGCATCCGCTTACAGACAAGCTGTGACCGTCTCCGGGAGCTGCATGT
GTCAGAGGTTTTCACCGTCATCACCGAAACGCGCGA
Features (pLannotate 1.2.2; 21 found; start..end, strand, type, name):
     70..573     -  misc_feature   CEN/ARS: S. cerevisiae CEN6 centromere fused to an autonomously replicating sequence
    610..714     +  promoter       AmpR promoter: bla
    715..1575    +  CDS            AmpR: β-lactamase; bla; confers resistance to ampicillin, carbenicillin, and related antibiotics
   1746..2334    +  rep_origin     ori: high-copy-number ColE1/pMB1/pBR322/pUC origin of replication
   2517..2609    +  CDS            lacI (fragment): lac repressor; lacI; The lac repressor binds to the lac operator to inhibit transcription in E. coli. This inhibition can be relieved by adding lactose or isopropyl-β-D-thiogalactopyranoside (IPTG).
   2622..2643    +  protein_bind   CAP binding site: CAP binding activates transcription in the presence of cAMP. E. coli catabolite activator protein
   2658..2688    +  promoter       lac promoter: promoter for the E. coli lac operon
   2696..2712    +  protein_bind   lac operator: The lac repressor binds to the lac operator to inhibit transcription in E. coli. This inhibition can be relieved by adding lactose or isopropyl-β-D-thiogalactopyranoside (IPTG). lac repressor encoded by lacI
   2757..2775    +  promoter       T3 promoter: promoter for bacteriophage T3 RNA polymerase
   2874..3212    +  CDS            YO085_YEAST: Protein predicted: Swiss-Prot protein existence level 4. From Saccharomyces cerevisiae (strain ATCC 204508 / S288c) (Baker's yeast).
   3577..4281    +  promoter       ADH1 promoter: S. cerevisiae ADH1; promoter for alcohol dehydrogenase 1
   4289..4306    +  misc_feature   MCS (fragment): pBluescript multiple cloning site
   4343..6469    +  CDS            HSP82 (sequence partly withheld): HSP82_YEAST - Also known as HSP90. Experimental evidence at protein level: Swiss-Prot protein existence level 1. Molecular chaperone that promotes the maturation, structural maintenance and proper regulation of specific target proteins involved in cell cycle control and signal transduction. Undergoes a functional cycle that is linked to its ATPase activity. The nucleotide-free form of the dimer is found in an open conformation in which the N-termini are not dimerized and the complex is ready for client protein binding. Binding of ATP induces large conformational changes, resulting in the forma
   6510..6528    -  promoter       T7 promoter: promoter for bacteriophage T7 RNA polymerase
   6536..6691    +  CDS            lacZα (fragment): LacZα fragment of β-galactosidase; lacZ fragment
   6699..7154    +  rep_origin     f1 ori (sequence partly withheld): f1 bacteriophage origin of replication; arrow indicates direction of (+) strand synthesis
   7155..7206    -  misc_feature   bom (fragment): basis of mobility region from pBR322
   7253..7927    -  CDS            TRP1: phosphoribosylanthranilate isomerase, required for tryptophan biosynthesis; S. cerevisiae TRP1; yeast auxotrophic marker
   7928..8208    -  promoter       TRP1 promoter: S. cerevisiae TRP1
   8209..8258    -  misc_feature   bom (fragment): basis of mobility region from pBR322
   8360..1       -  CDS            rop (fragment) (across the origin): Rop protein, which maintains plasmids at low copy number; rop
