[The description below was written by a language model from this plasmid's Addgene catalogue record and pLannotate feature annotations shown in this document.]
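Description:
p414ADH_Hsp82_noTER is a yeast expression plasmid built on the p414 centromeric shuttle backbone, carrying the Saccharomyces cerevisiae HSP82 gene (the yeast Hsp90 chaperone). In yeast it is maintained through a CEN6/ARS element, which gives stable, low-copy, chromosome-like segregation, and it is selected by the TRP1 auxotrophic marker with its own promoter, allowing growth of trp1 strains without tryptophan. In E. coli it replicates from a ColE1/pUC-type origin and is selected with ampicillin via the bla gene. The catalogue lists it as low copy even though the annotated origin is of the high-copy type. An f1 origin and pBluescript-derived remnants (lac promoter/operator, lacZα fragment, and T3 and T7 promoters flanking the cloning region) are also present.

The payload is an N-terminally 6xHis-tagged Hsp82 open reading frame, inserted by Gibson cloning downstream of the constitutive ADH1 promoter. An annotated yeast ORF upstream of that promoter is probably genomic sequence carried along with the ADH1 upstream region. No transcription terminator is annotated after the HSP82 coding sequence; the next feature is the reverse-oriented T7 promoter. This fits the "noTER" in the name, suggesting a version that deliberately lacks a terminator, although the record does not explain the designation. Omitting a terminator generally lowers steady-state expression. The associated study examined how Hsp90 mutants behave at reduced expression levels, so this plasmid plausibly serves as one member of a series tuning Hsp82 abundance. The His tag would allow detection or affinity purification of the plasmid-encoded protein. The catalogue purpose states only that this is a yeast plasmid with Hsp82.
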