Addgene plasmid #61715: p414ADH_Hsp82_noTER
Purpose: yeast plasmid with Hsp82
Depositing lab: Dan Bolon. Depositing organization: University of Massachusetts, Worcester. Publication: Latent effects of Hsp90 mutants revealed at reduced expression levels. Jiang L, Mishra P, Hietpas RT, Zeldovich KB, Bolon DN. PLoS Genet. 2013 Jun;9(6):e1003600. doi: 10.1371/journal.pgen.1003600. Epub 2013 Jun 27. PGENETICS-D-12-02384 PubMed 23825969.
Backbone
  Vector backbone: p414
  Vector type: Yeast Expression
  Selectable markers: TRP1
Growth in bacteria
  Bacterial resistance: Ampicillin, 100 μg/mL
  Growth temperature: 37°C
  Growth strain: XL1 Blue
  Copy number: Low Copy
Gene/Insert
  Gene/Insert name: 6xHis-Hsp82 (alt name: Hsp90)
  Species: S. cerevisiae (budding yeast)
  Insert size (bp): 2000
  Entrez Gene: HSP82 (a.k.a. YPL240C, HSP90)
  Promoter: ADH1
  Tag / fusion protein: 6xHis (N terminal on insert)
  Cloning method: Gibson Cloning
  Sequencing primers: 5′ cagctatgaccatgattacg; 3′ gtaaaacgacggccagtgagc
Terms and licenses: Academic/Nonprofit Terms; Industry Terms: Not Available to Industry
How to cite: p414ADH_Hsp82_noTER was a gift from Dan Bolon (Addgene plasmid # 61715 ; http://n2t.net/addgene:61715 ; RRID:Addgene_61715)
