>Addgene plasmid #61715 | p414ADH_Hsp82_noTER | addgene partial sequence | sequence record 103210 | yADH1-F 5'-ATACGGCCTTCCTTCCAGTT-3'
AAGTTTGCTGTCTTGCTATCAAGTATAAATAGACCTGCAATTATTAATCTTTTGTTTCCTCGTCATTGTT
CTCGTTCCCTTTCTTCCTTGTTTCTTTTTCTGCACAATATTTCAAGCTATACCAAGCATACAATCAACTC
CAAGCTGGCCGCTCTAGAACTAGTATGGGTGGTCACCACCATCACCACCACGGTGGTCATATGGCTAGTG
AAACTTTTGAATTTCAAGCTGAAATTACTCAGTTGATGAGTTTGATCATCAACACCGTCTATTCTAACAA
GGAAATTTTCTTGAGAGAACTGATATCTAATGCCTCGGATGCGTTGGATAAAATTAGATACAAATCTTTG
TCTGATCCAAAGCAATTGGAAACAGAACCAGATCTCTTTATTAGAATCACTCCAAAGCCAGAGCAAAAAG
TTTTGGAAATCAGAGATTCTGGTATTGGTATGACCAAGGCTGAATTGATTAATAACTTGGGTACCATTGC
CAAGTCTGGTACCAAAGCCTTCATGGAAGCTCTATCTGCTGGTGCCGATGTATCCATGATTGGTCAATTC
GGTGTTGGTTTTTACTCTTTATTCTTAGTTGCCGACAGAGTTCAGGTTATTTCAAAGAGCAACGACGACG
AACAATACATCTGGGAATCCAACGCTGGTGGTTCTTTCACTGTTACTCTAGACGAAGTTAATGAAAGAAT
TGGTAGGGGTACCATCTTGAGGTTATTCTTGAAAGATGACCAATTGGAGTACTTGGAAGAAAAGAGAATA
AAGGAAGTTATCAAGAGACATTCTGAGTTCGTGGCCTACCCAATCCAATTAGTCGTCACCAAGGAAGTTG
AAA
