>Addgene plasmid #61715 | p414ADH_Hsp82_noTER | addgene partial sequence | sequence record 103211 | M13pUC-Fwd 5'-CCCAGTCACGACGTTGTAAAACG-3'
CGCGCGTAATACGACTCACTATAGGGCGAATTGGGTACCTGCATCGGATTGACCAGGATCCATTAATCTA
CCTCTTCCATTTCGGTGTCAGCTGGAACCTCTTCAACCGGAGCTGCGGTGGATGCTTCTGGAGCAGTCTC
TGTTTCTTCATCCTCATCAATGTTCAGGCCTAAAGAGATCAATCTGTTAATTCTTGATGCAAAGGAAGTT
GGTTCGTCCAAACTGAAGCCGGAAGTCAACAAAGCAGTTTCATATAATAACTTAGTCAAGTCCTTGACAG
TCTTGTCTTGAGCACCACCTTCGTCAACTCTCTTTTTCAATTCCTTGATAATTGGAGATTTTGGAGAAAT
TTCGAAAGTCTTCTTGGAAGACATGTAGGAGGACATGGAAGAGTCTCTCAAGGCTTGAGCCTTCATGATT
CTTTCCATGTTAGCAGACCAACCAAATTGACCAGTTCTGATAGCAGCTGGGGCATCCAACAATTTGTAAG
AAACAACAACTTTCTCCACTTGGTCACCCAAAATTTCTTTCAAAGCTTTGGTCAATGGTTCATATTCTTT
GATCTCCTTCTCTCTTTCAGCTTTTTCTTCGTCAGTTTCTTCCAA
[465 nt withheld, positions 606-1070]
